Addgene plasmid #46348: pTK50_GFP-NuMA-N
Depositing lab: Iain Cheeseman. Depositing organization: Whitehead Institute for Biomedical Research. Publication: Cortical dynein and asymmetric membrane elongation coordinately position the spindle in anaphase. Kiyomitsu T, Cheeseman IM. Cell. 2013 Jul 18;154(2):391-402. doi: 10.1016/j.cell.2013.06.010. PubMed 23870127.
Backbone
  Vector backbone: pBABE
  Backbone size w/o insert (bp): 6000
  Total vector size (bp): 6657
  Vector type: Mammalian Expression, Retroviral
  Selectable markers: Blasticidin
Growth in bacteria
  Bacterial resistance: Ampicillin, 100 μg/mL
  Growth temperature: 37°C
  Growth strain: DH5alpha
  Copy number: Unknown
Gene/Insert
  Gene/Insert name: NuMA N-terminal fragment
  Species: H. sapiens (human)
  Insert size (bp): 650
  Mutation: N-terminal fragment from 1-213
  Entrez Gene: NUMA1 (a.k.a. NMP-22, NUMA)
  Promoter: pBABE
  Tag / fusion protein: GFP (N terminal on backbone)
  Cloning method: Restriction Enzyme; 5′ cloning site XhoI (destroyed during cloning); 3′ cloning site EcoRI (not destroyed)
  Sequencing primers: 5′ GGCATGGACGAGCTGTACAAG; 3′ GCATTCATTTTATGTTTCAGG
Terms and licenses: Academic/Nonprofit Terms; Industry Terms: Not Available to Industry
How to cite: pTK50_GFP-NuMA-N was a gift from Iain Cheeseman (Addgene plasmid # 46348 ; http://n2t.net/addgene:46348 ; RRID:Addgene_46348)
