[The description below was written by a language model from this plasmid's Addgene catalogue record and pLannotate feature annotations shown in this document.]
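Description:
pTK50_GFP-NuMA-N is a pBABE-based Moloney murine leukemia virus retroviral vector (about 6.7 kb) for stable expression of a GFP-tagged N-terminal fragment of human NuMA (NUMA1) in mammalian cells. It is propagated in E. coli through a high-copy ColE1/pUC-type origin and selected with ampicillin via a β-lactamase gene driven by its own promoter. The retroviral unit is bounded by MMLV long terminal repeats and carries a Ψ packaging signal followed by a truncated gag segment lacking its start codon. These elements allow the transcript to be packaged into viral particles when the viral proteins are supplied in trans by a packaging cell line.

The payload is an EGFP coding sequence fused upstream of NuMA residues 1–213 (roughly 650 bp). The record gives the promoter only as "pBABE", and no internal promoter is annotated upstream of the fusion, so it is presumably transcribed from the 5′ LTR as is standard for this backbone. Between EGFP and NuMA the annotation detects a short polylinker remnant, a fragment matching a TEV cleavage/tag module and an S-Tag, suggesting a localization-and-affinity-purification style linker, although the catalogue lists only GFP as the tag. Downstream, an SV40 enhancer/early promoter paired with a bacterial EM7 promoter drives blasticidin S deaminase, permitting blasticidin selection of transduced cells. Short hits to SV40 large T antigen and lacI are probably backbone remnants rather than functional genes. The associated study concerns cortical dynein and spindle positioning in anaphase, so the construct was presumably used to examine the localization or function of the NuMA N-terminal region in that context.
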