Features (pLannotate 1.2.2; 18 found; start..end, strand, type, name):
      8..477     +  LTR            LTR: long terminal repeat from Moloney murine leukemia virus
    601..875     +  misc_feature   MESV Ψ (fragment): packaging signal of murine embryonic stem cell virus
    934..1350    +  CDS            gag (truncated): truncated Moloney murine leukemia virus (MMLV) gag gene lacking the start codon
   1391..2107    +  CDS            EGFP: EGFP is a basic (constitutively fluorescent) green fluorescent protein published in 1996, derived from Aequorea victoria. It is reported to be a rapidly-maturing weak dimer with moderate acid sensitivity.
   2134..2152    +  misc_feature   MCS (fragment): pBluescript multiple cloning site
   2153..2172    +  CDS            capTEV™ (fragment): composite tag for in vivo biotinylation, TEV protease cleavage, and 6xHis tagging
   2186..2230    +  CDS            S-Tag: affinity and epitope tag derived from pancreatic ribonuclease A
   2255..2914    +  CDS            NUMA1 (fragment): NUMA1_HUMAN - Also known as NMP22 From Homo sapiens (Human).
   2950..3034    +  CDS            large T antigen (fragment): large T antigen from SV40 (simian virus 40)
   3077..3406    +  promoter       SV40 promoter: SV40 enhancer and early promoter
   3421..3468    +  promoter       EM7 promoter: synthetic bacterial promoter&nbsp
   3487..3885    +  CDS            BSD: blasticidin S deaminase; Aspergillus terreus BSD; confers resistance to blasticidin
   3938..4531    +  LTR            LTR: long terminal repeat from Moloney murine leukemia virus
   4540..4586    +  LTR            5' LTR (truncated) (fragment): truncated long terminal repeat from Moloney murine sarcoma virus
   4669..4717    -  CDS            lacI (fragment): lac repressor; lacI; The lac repressor binds to the lac operator to inhibit transcription in E. coli. This inhibition can be relieved by adding lactose or isopropyl-β-D-thiogalactopyranoside (IPTG).
   4903..5491    -  rep_origin     ori: high-copy-number ColE1/pMB1/pBR322/pUC origin of replication
   5669..6529    -  CDS            AmpR: β-lactamase; bla; confers resistance to ampicillin, carbenicillin, and related antibiotics
   6530..6634    -  promoter       AmpR promoter: bla
>Addgene plasmid #46348 | pTK50_GFP-NuMA-N | depositor full sequence | sequence record 65825 | pTK50_GFP-NuMA-N sequence 6657 bps
CTGCAGCCTGAATATGGGCCAAACAGGATATCTGTGGTAAGCAGTTCCTGCCCCGGCTCAGGGCCAAGAA
CAGATGGAACAGCTGAATATGGGCCAAACAGGATATCTGTGGTAAGCAGTTCCTGCCCCGGCTCAGGGCC
AAGAACAGATGGTCCCCAGATGCGGTCCAGCCCTCAGCAGTTTCTAGAGAACCATCAGATGTTTCCAGGG
TGCCCCAAGGACCTGAAATGACCCTGTGCCTTATTTGAACTAACCAATCAGTTCGCTTCTCGCTTCTGTT
CGCGCGCTTCTGCTCCCCGAGCTCAATAAAAGAGCCCACAACCCCTCACTCGGGGCGCCAGTCCTCCGAT
TGACTGAGTCGCCCGGGTACCCGTGTATCCAATAAACCCTCTTGCAGTTGCATCCGACTTGTGGTCTCGC
TGTTCCTTGGGAGGGTCTCCTCTGAGTGATTGACTACCCGTCAGCGGGGGTCTTTCATTTGGGGGCTCGT
CCGGGATCGGGAGACCCCTGCCCAGGGACCACCGACCCACCACCGGGAGGTAAGCTGGCCAGCAACTTAT
CTGTGTCTGTCCGATTGTCTAGTGTCTATGACTGATTTTATGCGCCTGCGTCGGTACTAGTTAGCTAACT
AGCTCTGTATCTGGCGGACCCGTGGTGGAACTGACGAGTTCTGAACACCCGGCCGCAACCCTGGGAGACG
TCCCAGGGACTTTGGGGGCCGTTTTTGTGGCCCGACCTGAGGAAGGGAGTCGATGTGGAATCCGACCCCG
TCAGGATATGTGGTTCTGGTAGGAGACGAGAACCTAAAACAGTTCCCGCCTCCGTCTGAATTTTTGCTTT
CGGTTTGGAACCGAAGCCGCGCGTCTTGTCTGCTGCAGCATCGTTCTGTGTTGTCTCTGTCTGACTGTGT
TTCTGTATTTGTCTGAAAATTAGGGCCAGACTGTTACCACTCCCTTAAGTTTGACCTTAGATCACTGGAA
AGATGTCGAGCGGCTCGCTCACAACCAGTCGGTAGATGTCAAGAAGAGACGTTGGGTTACCTTCTGCTCT
GCAGAATGGCCAACCTTTAACGTCGGATGGCCGCGAGACGGCACCTTTAACCGAGACCTCATCACCCAGG
TTAAGATCAAGGTCTTTTCACCTGGCCCGCATGGACACCCAGACCAGGTCCCCTACATCGTGACCTGGGA
AGCCTTGGCTTTTGACCCCCCTCCCTGGGTCAAGCCCTTTGTACACCCTAAGCCTCCGCCTCCTCTTCTT
CCATCCGCGCCGTCTCTCCCCCTTGAACCTCCTCTTTCGACCCCGCCTCAATCCTCCCTTTATCCAGCCC
TCACTCCTTCTCTAGGCGCCGGCCGGATCCCAGTGTGGTGGTACGCTACCGGTCGCCACCATGGTGAGCA
AGGGCGAGGAGCTGTTCACCGGGGTGGTGCCCATCCTGGTCGAGCTGGACGGCGACGTAAACGGCCACAA
GTTCAGCGTGTCCGGCGAGGGCGAGGGCGATGCCACCTACGGCAAGCTGACCCTGAAGTTCATCTGCACC
ACCGGCAAGCTGCCCGTGCCCTGGCCCACCCTCGTGACCACCCTGACCTACGGCGTGCAGTGCTTCAGCC
GCTACCCCGACCACATGAAGCAGCACGACTTCTTCAAGTCCGCCATGCCCGAAGGCTACGTCCAGGAGCG
CACCATCTTCTTCAAGGACGACGGCAACTACAAGACCCGCGCCGAGGTGAAGTTCGAGGGCGACACCCTG
GTGAACCGCATCGAGCTGAAGGGCATCGACTTCAAGGAGGACGGCAACATCCTGGGGCACAAGCTGGAGT
ACAACTACAACAGCCACAACGTCTATATCATGGCCGACAAGCAGAAGAACGGCATCAAGGTGAACTTCAA
GATCCGCCACAACATCGAGGACGGCAGCGTGCAGCTCGCCGACCACTACCAGCAGAACACCCCCATCGGC
GACGGCCCCGTGCTGCTGCCCGACAACCACTACCTGAGCACCCAGTCCGCCCTGAGCAAAGACCCCAACG
AGAAGCGCGATCACATGGTCCTGCTGGAGTTCGTGACCGCCGCCGGGATCACTCTCGGCATGGACGAGCT
GTACAAGTCCGGAGGGGATCGGTGGAGCTCCACCGGTGGCGGCCGCTCTAGAGAGAATCTTTATTTTCAG
GGCGCCGCCAAATTCAAAGAAACCGCTGCTGCTAAATTCGAACGCCAGCACATGGACAGCGGAGGTGGAG
GTACTAGTCTCGACATGACACTCCACGCCACCCGGGGGGCTGCACTCCTCTCTTGGGTGAACAGTCTACA
CGTGGCTGACCCTGTGGAGGCTGTGCTGCAGCTCCAGGACTGCAGCATCTTCATCAAGATCATTGACAGA
ATCCATGGCACTGAAGAGGGACAGCAAATCTTGAAGCAGCCGGTGTCAGAGAGACTGGACTTTGTGTGCA
GTTTTCTGCAGAAAAATCGAAAACATCCCTCTTCCCCAGAATGCCTGGTATCTGCACAGAAGGTGCTAGA
GGGATCAGAGCTGGAACTGGCGAAGATGACCATGCTGCTCTTATACCACTCTACCATGAGCTCCAAAAGT
CCCAGGGACTGGGAACAGTTTGAATATAAAATTCAGGCTGAGTTGGCTGTCATTCTTAAATTTGTGCTGG
ACCATGAGGACGGGCTAAACCTTAATGAGGACCTAGAGAACTTCCTACAGAAAGCTCCTGTGCCTTCTAC
CTGTTCTAGCACATTCCCTGAAGAGCTCTCCCCACCTAGCCACCAGGCCAAGAGGGAGATTCGCTTCCTA
GAGCTACAGAAGGTTGCCTCCTCTTCCAGTGGGAACAACTTTCTCTCAGGTTCTCCAGCTTCTCCCATGG
GTGATATCCTGCAGACCCCACAGTAAGAATTCTGCAGTCGACGGTACCGCGGGCCCGGGATCCACCGGAT
CTAGATAACTGATCATAATCAGCCATACCACATTTGTAGAGGTTTTACTTGCTTTAAAAAACCTCCCACA
CCTCCCCCTGAACCTGAAACATAAAATGAATGCAATTCGCCAGCACAGTGGTCGACCCTGTGGAATGTGT
GTCAGTTAGGGTGTGGAAAGTCCCCAGGCTCCCCAGCAGGCAGAAGTATGCAAAGCATGCATCTCAATTA
GTCAGCAACCAGGTGTGGAAAGTCCCCAGGCTCCCCAGCAGGCAGAAGTATGCAAAGCATGCATCTCAAT
TAGTCAGCAACCATAGTCCCGCCCCTAACTCCGCCCATCCCGCCCCTAACTCCGCCCAGTTCCGCCCATT
CTCCGCCCCATGGCTGACTAATTTTTTTTATTTATGCAGAGGCCGAGGCCGCCTCGGCCTCTGAGCTATT
CCAGAAGTAGTGAGGAGGCTTTTTTGGAGGCCTAGGCTTTTGCAAAAAGCTTGAGCACGTGTTGACAATT
AATCATCGGCATAGTATATCGGCATAGTATAATACGACAAGGTGAGGAACTAAACCATGGCCAAGCCTTT
GTCTCAAGAAGAATCCACCCTCATTGAAAGAGCAACGGCTACAATCAACAGCATCCCCATCTCTGAAGAC
TACAGCGTCGCCAGCGCAGCTCTCTCTAGCGACGGCCGCATCTTCACTGGTGTCAATGTATATCATTTTA
CTGGGGGACCTTGTGCAGAACTCGTGGTGCTGGGCACTGCTGCTGCTGCGGCAGCTGGCAACCTGACTTG
TATCGTCGCGATCGGAAATGAGAACAGGGGCATCTTGAGCCCCTGCGGACGGTGCCGACAGGTGCTTCTC
GATCTGCATCCTGGGATCAAAGCCATAGTGAAGGACAGTGATGGACAGCCGACGGCAGTTGGGATTCGTG
AATTGCTGCCCTCTGGTTATGTGTGGGAGGGCTAAGCACTTCATCGATAAAATAAAAGATTTTATTTAGT
CTCCAGAAAAAGGGGGGAATGAAAGACCCCACCTGTAGGTTTGGCAAGCTAGCTTAAGTAACGCCATTTT
GCAAGGCATGGAAAAATACATAACTGAGAATAGAGAAGTTCAGATCAAGGTCAGGAACAGATGGAACAGC
TGAATATGGGCCAAACAGGATATCTGTGGTAAGCAGTTCCTGCCCCGGCTCAGGGCCAAGAACAGATGGA
ACAGCTGAATATGGGCCAAACAGGATATCTGTGGTAAGCAGTTCCTGCCCCGGCTCAGGGCCAAGAACAG
ATGGTCCCCAGATGCGGTCCAGCCCTCAGCAGTTTCTAGAGAACCATCAGATGTTTCCAGGGTGCCCCAA
GGACCTGAAATGACCCTGTGCCTTATTTGAACTAACCAATCAGTTCGCTTCTCGCTTCTGTTCGCGCGCT
TCTGCTCCCCGAGCTCAATAAAAGAGCCCACAACCCCTCACTCGGGGCGCCAGTCCTCCGATTGACTGAG
TCGCCCGGGTACCCGTGTATCCAATAAACCCTCTTGCAGTTGCATCCGACTTGTGGTCTCGCTGTTCCTT
GGGAGGGTCTCCTCTGAGTGATTGACTACCCGTCAGCGGGGGTCTTTCATTTCCGACTTGTGGTCTCGCT
GCCTTGGGAGGGTCTCCTCTGAGTGATTGACTACCCGTCAGCGGGGGTCTTCACATGCAGCATGTATCAA
AATTAATTTGGTTTTTTTTCTTAAGTATTTACATTAAATGGCCATAGTTGCATTAATGAATCGGCCAACG
CGCGGGGAGAGGCGGTTTGCGTATTGGCGCTCTTCCGCTTCCTCGCTCACTGACTCGCTGCGCTCGGTCG
TTCGGCTGCGGCGAGCGGTATCAGCTCACTCAAAGGCGGTAATACGGTTATCCACAGAATCAGGGGATAA
CGCAGGAAAGAACATGTGAGCAAAAGGCCAGCAAAAGGCCAGGAACCGTAAAAAGGCCGCGTTGCTGGCG
TTTTTCCATAGGCTCCGCCCCCCTGACGAGCATCACAAAAATCGACGCTCAAGTCAGAGGTGGCGAAACC
CGACAGGACTATAAAGATACCAGGCGTTTCCCCCTGGAAGCTCCCTCGTGCGCTCTCCTGTTCCGACCCT
GCCGCTTACCGGATACCTGTCCGCCTTTCTCCCTTCGGGAAGCGTGGCGCTTTCTCATAGCTCACGCTGT
AGGTATCTCAGTTCGGTGTAGGTCGTTCGCTCCAAGCTGGGCTGTGTGCACGAACCCCCCGTTCAGCCCG
ACCGCTGCGCCTTATCCGGTAACTATCGTCTTGAGTCCAACCCGGTAAGACACGACTTATCGCCACTGGC
AGCAGCCACTGGTAACAGGATTAGCAGAGCGAGGTATGTAGGCGGTGCTACAGAGTTCTTGAAGTGGTGG
CCTAACTACGGCTACACTAGAAGGACAGTATTTGGTATCTGCGCTCTGCTGAAGCCAGTTACCTTCGGAA
AAAGAGTTGGTAGCTCTTGATCCGGCAAACAAACCACCGCTGGTAGCGGTGGTTTTTTTGTTTGCAAGCA
GCAGATTACGCGCAGAAAAAAAGGATCTCAAGAAGATCCTTTGATCTTTTCTACGGGGTCTGACGCTCAG
TGGAACGAAAACTCACGTTAAGGGATTTTGGTCATGAGATTATCAAAAAGGATCTTCACCTAGATCCTTT
TAAATTAAAAATGAAGTTTGCGGCCGCAAATCAATCTAAAGTATATATGAGTAAACTTGGTCTGACAGTT
ACCAATGCTTAATCAGTGAGGCACCTATCTCAGCGATCTGTCTATTTCGTTCATCCATAGTTGCCTGACT
CCCCGTCGTGTAGATAACTACGATACGGGAGGGCTTACCATCTGGCCCCAGTGCTGCAATGATACCGCGA
GACCCACGCTCACCGGCTCCAGATTTATCAGCAATAAACCAGCCAGCCGGAAGGGCCGAGCGCAGAAGTG
GTCCTGCAACTTTATCCGCCTCCATCCAGTCTATTAATTGTTGCCGGGAAGCTAGAGTAAGTAGTTCGCC
AGTTAATAGTTTGCGCAACGTTGTTGCCATTGCTACAGGCATCGTGGTGTCACGCTCGTCGTTTGGTATG
GCTTCATTCAGCTCCGGTTCCCAACGATCAAGGCGAGTTACATGATCCCCCATGTTGTGCAAAAAAGCGG
TTAGCTCCTTCGGTCCTCCGATCGTTGTCAGAAGTAAGTTGGCCGCAGTGTTATCACTCATGGTTATGGC
AGCACTGCATAATTCTCTTACTGTCATGCCATCCGTAAGATGCTTTTCTGTGACTGGTGAGTACTCAACC
AAGTCATTCTGAGAATAGTGTATGCGGCGACCGAGTTGCTCTTGCCCGGCGTCAACACGGGATAATACCG
CGCCACATAGCAGAACTTTAAAAGTGCTCATCATTGGAAAACGTTCTTCGGGGCGAAAACTCTCAAGGAT
CTTACCGCTGTTGAGATCCAGTTCGATGTAACCCACTCGTGCACCCAACTGATCTTCAGCATCTTTTACT
TTCACCAGCGTTTCTGGGTGAGCAAAAACAGGAAGGCAAAATGCCGCAAAAAAGGGAATAAGGGCGACAC
GGAAATGTTGAATACTCATACTCTTCCTTTTTCAATATTATTGAAGCATTTATCAGGGTTATTGTCTCAT
GAGCGGATACATATTTGAATGTATTTAGAAAAATAAACAAATAGGGGTTCCGCGCACATTTCCCCGAAAA
GTGCCAC
