>Addgene plasmid #46348 | pTK50_GFP-NuMA-N | addgene partial sequence | sequence record 67818 | EGFP_C
GTCAGTCCGGAGGGGATCGGTGGAGCTCCACCGGTGGCGGCCGCTCTAGAGAGAATCTTTATTTTCAGGG
CGCCGCCAAATTCAAAGAAACCGCTGCTGCTAAATTCGAACGCCAGCACATGGACAGCGGAGGTGGAGGT
ACTAGTCTCGACATGACACTCCACGCCACCCGGGGGGCTGCACTCCTCTCTTGGGTGAACAGTCTACACG
TGGCTGACCCTGTGGAGGCTGTGCTGCAGCTCCAGGACTGCAGCATCTTCATCAAGATCATTGACAGAAT
CCATGGCACTGAAGAGGGACAGCAAATCTTGAAGCAGCCGGTGTCAGAGAGACTGGACTTTGTGTGCAGT
TTTCTGCAGAAAAATCGAAAACATCCCTCTTCCCCAGAATGCCTGGTATCTGCACAGAAGGTGCTAGAGG
GATCAGAGCTGGAACTGGCGAAGATGACCATGCTGCTCTTATACCACTCTACCATGAGCTCCAAAAGTCC
CAGGGACTGGGAACAGTTTGAATATAAAATTCAGGCTGAGTTGGCTGTCATTCTTAAATTTGTGCTGGAC
CATGAGGACGGGCTAAACCTTAATGAGGACCTAGAGAACTTCCTACAGAAAGCTCCTGTGCCTTCTACCT
GTTCTAGCACATTCCCTGAAGAGCTCTCCCCACCTAGCCACCAGGCCAAGAGGGAGATTCGCTTCCTAGA
GCTACAGAAGGTTGCCTCCTCTTCCAGTGGGAACAACTTTCTCTCAGGTTCTCCAGCTTCTCCCATGGGT
GATATCCTGCAGACCCCACAGTAAGAATTCTGCAGTCGACGGTACCGCGGGCCCGGGATCCACCGGATCT
AGATAACTGATCATAATCAGCCATACCA
