>Addgene plasmid #46348 | pTK50_GFP-NuMA-N | addgene partial sequence | sequence record 67820 | pBABE3 5'-ACCCTAACTGACACACATTCC-3'
TCATTTTATGTTTCAGGTTCAGGGGGAGGTGTGGGAGGTTTTTTAAAGCAAGTAAAACCTCTACAAATGT
GGTATGGCTGATTATGATCAGTTATCTAGATCCGGTGGATCCCGGGCCCGCGGTACCGTCGACTGCAGAA
TTCTTACTGTGGGGTCTGCAGGATATCACCCATGGGAGAAGCTGGAGAACCTGAGAGAAAGTTGTTCCCA
CTGGAAGAGGAGGCAACCTTCTGTAGCTCTAGGAAGCGAATCTCCCTCTTGGCCTGGTGGCTAGGTGGGG
AGAGCTCTTCAGGGAATGTGCTAGAACAGGTAGAAGGCACAGGAGCTTTCTGTAGGAAGTTCTCTAGGTC
CTCATTAAGGTTTAGCCCGTCCTCATGGTCCAGCACAAATTTAAGAATGACAGCCAACTCAGCCTGAATT
TTATATTCAAACTGTTCCCAGTCCCTGGGACTTTTGGAGCTCATGGTAGAGTGGTATAAGAGCAGCATGG
TCATCTTCGCCAGTTCCAGCTCTGATCCCTCTAGCACCTTCTGTGCAGATACCAGGCATTCTGGGGAAGA
GGGATGTTTTCGATTTTTCTGCAGAAAACTGCACACAAAGTCCAGTCTCTCTGACACCGGCTGCTTCAAG
ATTTGCTGTCCCTCTTCAGTGCCATGGATTCTGTCAATGATCTTGATGAAGATGCTGCAGTCCTGGAGCT
GCAGCACAGCCTCCACAGGGTCAGCCACGTGTAGACTGTTCACCCAAGAGAGGAGTGCAGCCCCCCGGGT
GGCGTGGAGTGTCATGTCGAGACTAGTACCTCCACCTCCGCTGTCCATGTGCTGGCGTTCGAATTTAGCA
